>Addgene plasmid #204970 | MsACR1-TS-Kv-P2A-mCerulean3-pAAV-CaMKII | addgene full sequence | sequence record 405386 | Addgene NGS Result
TGGCCTTTTGCTCACATGTCCTGCAGGCAGCTGCGCGCTCGCTCGCTCACTGAGGCCGCCCGGGCGTCGG
GCGACCTTTGGTCGCCCGGCCTCAGTGAGCGAGCGAGCGCGCAGAGAGGGAGTGGCCAACTCCATCACTA
GGGGTTCCTGCGGCCGCACGCGTCTTGTGGACTAAGTTTGTTCGCATCCCCTTCTCCAACCCCCTCAGTA
CATCACCCTGGGGGAACAGGGTCCACTTGCTCCTGGGCCCACACAGTCCTGCAGTATTGTGTATATAAGG
CCAGGGCAAAGAGGAGCAGGTTTTAAAGTGAAAGGCAGGCAGGTGTTGGGGAGGCAGTTACCGGGGCAAC
GGGAACAGGGCGTTTCGGAGGTGGTTGCCATGGGGACCTGGATGCTGACGAAGGCTCGCGAGGCTGTGAG
CAGCCACAGTGCCCTGCTCAGAAGCCCCAAGCTCGTCAGTCAAGCCGGTTCTCCGTTTGCACTCAGGAGC
ACGGGCAGGCGAGTGGCCCCTAGTTCTGGGGGCAGCTCTAGAGCGGTACCGGATCCGCCACCATGTCCGC
CTACGAGGTGGTGAAGGACATCCGGCTGGTCATCCAGACCATCCTGCTGCTGGCCTTTTATGTGATGGCC
GGCTTCTACCTGTATCAGAAGAAGAAGAAGAGGGCCAGATGGGAGGTGCTGTACATCGCAACCGTGGCAG
GCCTGGCCAACACAATCGGCCTGGCCGCAGGACACCTGGAGCCACTGTCTTTTGCCGCAGAGGGAGTGGG
CAAGAAGACACCATGGCTGCGGTTCAGCTCCTGGATGACCACATGCCCCGTGCTGCTGATCCACCTGAAC
AATCTGGCAGGAGAGGAGGTGCAGAACGTGGAGCGCGCCAGCATGCTGGTCATCGAGCTGAATCTGATGG
TGCTGCTGGGCGCCACCTCTAGCTTCACAGATGGCGGCGGCGCCCTGGTGTTCTTTATGCTGAGCTGGCT
GGTGTGCTTTACCATCTTCGTGCAGGCCTGGACAATCTTTAACGAGGCCTTCGCCTCCCTGCCAGCAAAG
GCAAGGCCTCACCTGAATGGCATGATGTTCTGTTTTTACTTCGCCTGGGCAGGATTTGGCGTGCTGTTCG
CAGCAGGACCAGAGGGATGGGGACCCAAGGACAATATCCTGGCCGAGCTGGTGACCATCGCCATGGTGGT
GGTGGATTTCATCTCTAAGATCGTGTTTGGCTTCATCGGATGGCACCTGAGGTGGCGCGTGCTGAGGGGA
GAGGACGGCAAGGTGGGACCGAAACCGGTAAAGAGCAGGATCACCAGCGAGGGCGAGTACATCCCCCTGG
ACCAGATCGACATCAACGTGGTGCAGTCCCAGCCTATTCTGAACACCAAAGAGATGGCCCCCCAGAGTAA
ACCCCCTGAGGAGCTGGAAATGTCCTCAATGCCCTCCCCTGTGGCACCTCTTCCTGCAAGAACAGAGGGC
GTGATCGACATGAGGTCCATGAGTTCTATTGACTCTTTTATCTCATGCGCCACCGATTTTCCAGAGGCTA
CGCGGTTTAAGGGCTCCGGAGCCACGAACTTCTCTCTGTTAAAGCAAGCAGGAGACGTGGAAGAAAACCC
CGGTCCTGACATGCCTAGGATGGTGAGCAAGGGCGAGGAGCTGTTCACCGGGGTGGTGCCCATCCTGGTC
GAGCTGGACGGCGACGTAAACGGCCACAAGTTCAGCGTGTCCGGCGAGGGCGAGGGCGATGCCACCTACG
GCAAGCTGACCCTGAAGTTCATCTGCACCACCGGCAAGCTGCCCGTGCCCTGGCCCACCCTCGTGACCAC
CCTGACCTGGGGCGTGCAGTGCTTCAGCCGCTACCCCGACCACATGAAGCAGCACGACTTCTTCAAGTCC
GCCATGCCCGAAGGCTACGTCCAGGAGCGCACCATCTTCTTCAAGGACGACGGCAACTACAAGACCCGCG
CCGAGGTGAAGTTCGAGGGCGACACCCTGGTGAACCGCATCGAGCTGAAGGGCATCGACTTCAAGGAGGA
CGGCAACATCCTGGGGCACAAGCTGGAGTACAACTACATCAGCCACAACGTCTATATCACCGCCGACAAG
CAGAAGAACGGCATCAAGGCCAACTTCAAGATCCGCCACAACATCGAGGACGGCAGCGTGCAGCTCGCCG
ACCACTACCAGCAGAACACCCCCATCGGCGACGGCCCCGTGCTGCTGCCCGACAACCACTACCTGAGCAC
CCAGTCCGCCCTGAGCAAAGACCCCAACGAGAAGCGCGATCACATGGTCCTGCTGGAGTTCGTGACCGCC
GCCGGGATCACTCTCGGCATGGACGAGCTGTACAAGTAATAGGAATTCAAGCTTAATCAACCTCTGGATT
ACAAAATTTGTGAAAGATTGACTGATATTCTTAACTATGTTGCTCCTTTTACGCTGTGTGGATATGCTGC
TTTAATGCCTCTGTATCATGCTATTGCTTCCCGTATGGCTTTCGTTTTCTCCTCCTTGTATAAATCCTGG
TTGCTGTCTCTTTATGAGGAGTTGTGGCCCGTTGTCCGTCAACGTGGCGTGGTGTGCTCTGTGTTTGCTG
ACGCAACCCCCACTGGCTGGGGCATTGCCACCACCTGTCAACTCCTTTCTGGGACTTTCGCTTTCCCCCT
CCCGATCGCCACGGCAGAACTCATCGCCGCCTGCCTTGCCCGCTGCTGGACAGGGGCTAGGTTGCTGGGC
ACTGATAATTCCGTGGTGTTGTCGGGGAAGCTGACGTCAGCGCTAATAAAATCGCTATCCATCGAAGATG
GATGTGTGTTGGTTTTTTGTGTGGGTAACCCACGTGCGGACCGAGCGGCCGCAGGAACCCCTAGTGATGG
AGTTGGCCACTCCCTCTCTGCGCGCTCGCTCGCTCACTGAGGCCGGGCGACCAAAGGTCGCCCGACGCCC
GGGCTTTGCCCGGGCGGCCTCAGTGAGCGAGCGAGCGCGCAGCTGCCTGCAGGGGCGCCTGATGCGGTAT
TTTCTCCTTACGCATCTGTGCGGTATTTCACACCGCATA
[95 nt withheld, positions 3050-3144]
T
[46 nt withheld, positions 3146-3191]
C
[141 nt withheld, positions 3193-3333]
CCTTTGACGTTGGAGTCCACGTTCTTT
[37 nt withheld, positions 3361-3397]
ACTCTATCTCGGGCTATTCTTTTGATTTATAAGGGATTTTGCCGATTTCGGTCTATTGGTTAAAAAATGA
GCTGATTTAACAAAAATTTAACGCGAATTTTAACAAAATATTAACGTTTACAATTTTATGGTGCACTCTC
AGTACAATCTGCTCTGATGCCGCATAGTTAAGCCAGCCCCGACACCCGCCAACACCCGCTGACGCGCCCT
GACGGGCTTGTCTGCTCCCGGCATCCGCTTACAGACAAGCTGTGACCGTCTCCGGGAGCTGCATGTGTCA
GAGGTTTTCACCGTCATCACCGAAACGCGCGAGACGAAAGGGCCTCGTGATACGCCTATTTTTATAGGTT
AATGTCATGATAATAATGGTTTCTTAGACGTCAGGTGGCACTTTTCGGGGAAATGTGCGCGGAACCCCTA
TTTGTTTATTTTTCTAAATACATTCAAATATGTATCCGCTCATGAGACAATAACCCTGATAAATGCTTCA
ATAATATTGAAAAAGGAAGAGTATGAGTATTCAACATTTCCGTGTCGCCCTTATTCCCTTTTTTGCGGCA
TTTTGCCTTCCTGTTTTTGCTCACCCAGAAACGCTGGTGAAAGTAAAAGATGCTGAAGATCAGTTGGGTG
CACGAGTGGGTTACATCGAACTGGATCTCAACAGCGGTAAGATCCTTGAGAGTTTTCGCCCCGAAGAACG
TTTTCCAATGATGAGCACTTTTAAAGTTCTGCTATGTGGCGCGGTATTATCCCGTATTGACGCCGGGCAA
GAGCAACTCGGTCGCCGCATACACTATTCTCAGAATGACTTGGTTGAGTACTCACCAGTCACAGAAAAGC
ATCTTACGGATGGCATGACAGTAAGAGAATTATGCAGTGCTGCCATAACCATGAGTGATAACACTGCGGC
CAACTTACTTCTGACAACGATCGGAGGACCGAAGGAGCTAACCGCTTTTTTGCACAACATGGGGGATCAT
GTAACTCGCCTTGATCGTTGGGAACCGGAGCTGAATGAAGCCATACCAAACGACGAGCGTGACACCACGA
TGCCTGTAGCAATGGCAACAACGTTGCGCAAACTATTAACTGGCGAACTACTTACTCTAGCTTCCCGGCA
ACAATTAATAGACTGGATGGAGGCGGATAAAGTTGCAGGACCACTTCTGCGCTCGGCCCTTCCGGCTGGC
TGGTTTATTGCTGATAAATCTGGAGCCGGTGAGCGTGGGTCTCGCGGTATCATTGCAGCACTGGGGCCAG
ATGGTAAGCCCTCCCGTATCGTAGTTATCTACACGACGGGGAGTCAGGCAACTATGGATGAACGAAATAG
ACAGATCGCTGAGATAGGTGCCTCACTGATTAAGCATTGGTAACTGTCAGACCAAGTTTACTCATATATA
CTTTAGATTGATTTAAAACTTCATTTTTAATTTAAAAGGATCTAGGTGAAGATCCTTTTTGATAATCTCA
TGACCAAAATCCCTTAACGTGAGTTTTCGTTCCACTGAGCGTCAGACCCCGTAGAAAAGATCAAAGGATC
TTCTTGAGATCCTTTTTTTCTGCGCGTAATCTGCTGCTTGCAAACAAAAAAACCACCGCTACCAGCGGTG
GTTTGTTTGCCGGATCAAGAGCTACCAACTCTTTTTCCGAAGGTAACTGGCTTCAGCAGAGCGCAGATAC
CAAATACTGTTCTTCTAGTGTAGCCGTAGTTAGGCCACCACTTCAAGAACTCTGTAGCACCGCCTACATA
CCTCGCTCTGCTAATCCTGTTACCAGTGGCTGCTGCCAGTGGCGATAAGTCGTGTCTTACCGGGTTGGAC
TCAAGACGATAGTTACCGGATAAGGCGCAGCGGTCGGGCTGAACGGGGGGTTCGTGCACACAGCCCAGCT
TGGAGCGAACGACCTACACCGAACTGAGATACCTACAGCGTGAGCTATGAGAAAGCGCCACGCTTCCCGA
AGGGAGAAAGGCGGACAGGTATCCGGTAAGCGGCAGGGTCGGAACAGGAGAGCGCACGAGGGAGCTTCCA
GGGGGAAACGCCTGGTATCTTTATAGTCCTGTCGGGTTTTGCCACCTCTGACTTGAGCGTCGATTTTTGT
GATGCTCGTCAGGGGGGCGGAGCCTATGGAAAAACGCCAGCAACGCGGCCTTTTTACGGTTCCTGGCCTT
TTGC
Features (pLannotate 1.2.2; 16 found; start..end, strand, type, name):
     31..58      +  repeat_region  AAV2 ITR (fragment): inverted terminal repeat of adeno-associated virus serotype 2 inverted
     87..114     +  repeat_region  AAV2 ITR (fragment): inverted terminal repeat of adeno-associated virus serotype 2 inverted
    164..526     +  promoter       CaMKII promoter (fragment): promoter for the mouse calcium/calmodulin-dependent kinase II α subunit
   1285..1593    +  CDS            Kcnb1 (fragment): KCNB1_RAT - Experimental evidence at protein level: Swiss-Prot protein existence level 1. Voltage-gated potassium channel that mediates transmembrane potassium transport in excitable membranes, primarily in the brain, but also in the pancreas and cardiovascular system. Contributes to the regulation of the action potential (AP) repolarization, duration and frequency of repetitive AP firing in neurons, muscle cells and endocrine cells and plays a role in homeostatic attenuation of electrical excitability throughout the brain (PubMed:10024359, PubMed:10618149, PubMed:12451110, PubMed:17379638, Pu
   1561..1617    +  CDS            P2A: 2A peptide from porcine teschovirus-1 polyprotein Eukaryotic ribosomes fail to insert a peptide bond between the Gly and Pro residues, yielding separate polypeptides.
   1630..2349    +  CDS            ECFP: enhanced CFP mammalian codon-optimized
   2365..2768    +  misc_feature   WPRE: woodchuck hepatitis virus posttranscriptional regulatory element
   2775..2823    +  polyA_signal   poly(A) signal: synthetic polyadenylation signal
   2853..2993    +  repeat_region  AAV2 ITR: inverted terminal repeat of adeno-associated virus serotype 2 inverted
   2998..3049    -  misc_feature   bom (fragment): basis of mobility region from pBR322
   3068..3523    +  rep_origin     f1 ori (sequence partly withheld): f1 bacteriophage origin of replication; arrow indicates direction of (+) strand synthesis
   3524..3573    -  misc_feature   bom (fragment): basis of mobility region from pBR322
   3675..3710    -  CDS            rop (fragment): Rop protein, which maintains plasmids at low copy number; rop
   3805..3909    +  promoter       AmpR promoter: bla
   3910..4770    +  CDS            AmpR: β-lactamase; bla; confers resistance to ampicillin, carbenicillin, and related antibiotics
   4941..5529    +  rep_origin     ori: high-copy-number ColE1/pMB1/pBR322/pUC origin of replication
