[The description below was written by a language model from this plasmid's Addgene catalogue record and pLannotate feature annotations shown in this document.]
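Description:
MsACR1-TS-Kv-P2A-mCerulean3-pAAV-CaMKII is an AAV transfer plasmid of about 5.6 kb for producing recombinant adeno-associated virus that expresses an inhibitory optogenetic tool in neurons. The catalogue lists the backbone as pAAV2-hSyn, but the promoter field and the annotated sequence both indicate a fragment of the mouse CaMKIIα promoter driving the payload. In bacteria the plasmid is maintained by a high-copy ColE1/pUC-type origin and selected with ampicillin through the β-lactamase gene. An f1 phage origin is also present. The expression cassette is flanked by AAV2 inverted terminal repeats, which direct replication and packaging of the intervening DNA into capsids. The 3′ ITR is annotated in full, whereas only short fragments are detected on the 5′ side; the record gives no reason for this, though repeat-rich ITRs are often incompletely detected by automated annotation.

The insert is MsACR1, a 723 bp channelrhodopsin coding sequence from the green alga Mantoniella squamata. The associated publication describes it as a red-light-sensitive anion-conducting channelrhodopsin. The feature table does not annotate the opsin itself, which presumably lies in the unannotated region between the promoter and the next feature. Downstream, the name indicates a trafficking signal (TS), followed by an annotated fragment of the rat Kv2.1 (Kcnb1) potassium channel, which serves as the soma-targeting motif. A P2A ribosomal-skipping peptide then separates the opsin from mCerulean3, annotated as an ECFP-type cyan protein, so the fluorophore is released as a separate marker of transduced cells rather than remaining fused as the catalogue tag field suggests. A WPRE and a synthetic polyadenylation signal enhance and terminate expression. The construct is intended for light-driven silencing of neurons with soma-restricted opsin localisation.
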