Addgene plasmid #204970: MsACR1-TS-Kv-P2A-mCerulean3-pAAV-CaMKII
Purpose: Soma-targeted neuronal expression of MsACR1 and mCerulean3 separated by a P2A site.
Depositing lab: Peter Hegemann. Depositing organization: Humboldt-Universitaet zu Berlin. Publication: Robust optogenetic inhibition with red-light-sensitive anion-conducting channelrhodopsins. Oppermann J, Rozenberg A, Fabrin T, Gonzalez-Cabrera C, Parker R, Beja O, Prigge M, Hegemann P. eLife. 2024 Oct 14;12:RP90100. doi: 10.7554/eLife.90100. PubMed 39401075.
Backbone
  Vector backbone: pAAV2-hSyn
  Backbone size w/o insert (bp): 3785
  Total vector size (bp): 5582
  Vector type: AAV
Growth in bacteria
  Bacterial resistance: Ampicillin, 100 μg/mL
  Growth temperature: 37°C
  Growth strain: NEB Stable
  Copy number: High Copy
Gene/Insert
  Gene/Insert name: MsACR1
  Species: Mantoniella squamata
  Insert size (bp): 723
  Promoter: CaMKII
  Tag / fusion protein: mCerulean3 (C terminal on insert)
  Cloning method: Gibson Cloning
  Sequencing primers: 5′ CaMKII-fwd: gtggcccctagttctgggggcag; 3′ WPRE-rev: CATAGCGTAAAAGGAGCAACA
Terms and licenses: Academic/Nonprofit Terms; Industry Terms: Not Available to Industry
Depositor comments: Please visit https://doi.org/10.1101/2023.06.09.544329 for bioRxiv preprint.
How to cite: MsACR1-TS-Kv-P2A-mCerulean3-pAAV-CaMKII was a gift from Peter Hegemann (Addgene plasmid # 204970 ; http://n2t.net/addgene:204970 ; RRID:Addgene_204970)
