>Addgene plasmid #204970 | MsACR1-TS-Kv-P2A-mCerulean3-pAAV-CaMKII | depositor partial sequence | sequence record 399283 | MsACR1
ATGTCCGCCTACGAGGTGGTGAAGGACATCCGGCTGGTCATCCAGACCATCCTGCTGCTGGCCTTTTATG
TGATGGCCGGCTTCTACCTGTATCAGAAGAAGAAGAAGAGGGCCAGATGGGAGGTGCTGTACATCGCAAC
CGTGGCAGGCCTGGCCAACACAATCGGCCTGGCCGCAGGACACCTGGAGCCACTGTCTTTTGCCGCAGAG
GGAGTGGGCAAGAAGACACCATGGCTGCGGTTCAGCTCCTGGATGACCACATGCCCCGTGCTGCTGATCC
ACCTGAACAATCTGGCAGGAGAGGAGGTGCAGAACGTGGAGCGCGCCAGCATGCTGGTCATCGAGCTGAA
TCTGATGGTGCTGCTGGGCGCCACCTCTAGCTTCACAGATGGCGGCGGCGCCCTGGTGTTCTTTATGCTG
AGCTGGCTGGTGTGCTTTACCATCTTCGTGCAGGCCTGGACAATCTTTAACGAGGCCTTCGCCTCCCTGC
CAGCAAAGGCAAGGCCTCACCTGAATGGCATGATGTTCTGTTTTTACTTCGCCTGGGCAGGATTTGGCGT
GCTGTTCGCAGCAGGACCAGAGGGATGGGGACCCAAGGACAATATCCTGGCCGAGCTGGTGACCATCGCC
ATGGTGGTGGTGGATTTCATCTCTAAGATCGTGTTTGGCTTCATCGGATGGCACCTGAGGTGGCGCGTGC
TGAGGGGAGAGGACGGCAAGGTG
